Addgene plasmid #57775: miniSOG-RatLC3
Purpose: Localization: Microtubule-Binding Protein, Excitation: 448 / 473, Emission: 500 / 528
Depositing lab: Michael Davidson. Depositing organization: Florida State University, Tallahassee. Publication: A genetically encoded tag for correlated light and electron microscopy of intact cells, tissues, and organisms. Shu X, Lev-Ram V, Deerinck TJ, Qi Y, Ramko EB, Davidson MW, Jin Y, Ellisman MH, Tsien RY. PLoS Biol. 2011 Apr;9(4):e1001041. doi: 10.1371/journal.pbio.1001041. Epub 2011 Apr 5. PubMed 21483721.
Backbone
  Vector backbone: miniSOG
  Backbone size w/o insert (bp): 4750
  Vector type: Mammalian Expression
  Selectable markers: Neomycin (select with G418)
Growth in bacteria
  Bacterial resistance: Kanamycin, 50 μg/mL
  Growth temperature: 37°C
  Growth strain: DH5alpha
  Copy number: High Copy
Gene/Insert
  Gene/Insert name: LC3 (alt name: U05784.1)
  Species: R. norvegicus (rat)
  Promoter: CMV
  Tag / fusion protein: miniSOG
  Cloning method: Unknown
  Sequencing primers: 5′ CMV-F; 3′ SV40pA-R
Terms and licenses: Academic/Nonprofit Terms; Industry Terms
Depositor comments: . Excitation = 448 / 473; Emission = 500 / 528
How to cite: miniSOG-RatLC3 was a gift from Michael Davidson (Addgene plasmid # 57775 ; http://n2t.net/addgene:57775 ; RRID:Addgene_57775)
