[The description below was written by a language model from this plasmid's Addgene catalogue record.]
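Description:
miniSOG-RatLC3 is a mammalian expression plasmid that produces rat (R. norvegicus) LC3 fused to the miniSOG tag. It is built on a miniSOG vector backbone listed at about 4.75 kb without the insert. In bacteria it is maintained as a high-copy plasmid under kanamycin selection, and it carries a neomycin resistance marker so that transfected mammalian cells can be selected with G418. The record does not name the origin of replication and includes no feature table, so the exact layout of backbone elements cannot be confirmed. One of the listed sequencing primers anneals in an SV40 polyadenylation signal, which suggests that this signal lies downstream of the expression cassette.

Expression of the fusion is driven by the CMV promoter, a strong constitutive promoter in most mammalian cell lines. The construct name suggests that miniSOG sits at the N-terminus of LC3, but the record does not state the tag position, any linker, or the cloning method. miniSOG is a small flavin-binding fluorescent protein. It emits green fluorescence, with recorded excitation peaks at 448 and 473 nm and emission peaks at 500 and 528 nm. On illumination it also generates singlet oxygen, which can locally polymerise diaminobenzidine into a deposit visible by electron microscopy. The catalogue classifies LC3 as a microtubule-binding protein for localization purposes, and LC3 is also widely known as an autophagosome membrane marker. The plasmid is therefore suited to following LC3 distribution in mammalian cells by fluorescence imaging and by correlated light and electron microscopy, the application for which the associated publication developed the tag.
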