>Addgene plasmid #57775 | miniSOG-RatLC3 | addgene partial sequence | sequence record 121692 | CMV-F 5'-CGCAAATGGGCGGTAGGCGTG-3'
AGCAGAGCTGGTTTAGTGAACCGTCAGATCCGCTAGCGCTACCGGTCGCCACCATGGAGAAAAGTTTCGT
GATAACTGATCCACGGCTGCCAGACAATCCCATCATCTTCGCATCCGATGGCTTCCTGGAGCTGACCGAG
TATTCCAGAGAGGAGATCCTGGGCCGCAATGGCCGCTTTCTGCAGGGACCAGAGACAGACCAGGCCACAG
TGCAGAAGATTCGCGATGCCATTAGAGATCAGCGCGAGATTACCGTGCAGCTGATAAACTACACAAAAAG
CGGGAAGAAATTCTGGAACCTCCTGCACCTCCAGCCCATGAGGGACCAGAAGGGTGAGCTCCAGTATTTC
ATCGGAGTGCAGCTGGATGGATCCGGACTCAGATCCTCTAGA
[423 nt withheld, positions 393-815]
TGACAGACATACAGCCACTTCCAACTAAAGCAAGCCTCTGCTCCCTGCTACCTGCATGGAGCCCACTGTG
ACAC
